Addgene plasmid #157990: pVL1393-MAL-SYK
Purpose: Expresses SYK in insect cell (sf9)
Depositing lab: Byung Il Lee. Depositing organization: National Cancer Center (KR). Publication: Crystal Structures of Spleen Tyrosine Kinase in Complex with Two Novel 4-Aminopyrido[4,3-d] Pyrimidine Derivative Inhibitors. Lee SJ, Choi JS, Bong SM, Hwang HJ, Lee J, Song HJ, Lee J, Kim JH, Koh JS, Lee BI. Mol Cells. 2018 Jun;41(6):545-552. doi: 10.14348/molcells.2018.2219. Epub 2018 Jun 12. PubMed 29890824.
Backbone
  Vector backbone: pVL1393
  Vector type: Insect Expression
Growth in bacteria
  Bacterial resistance: Ampicillin, 100 μg/mL
  Growth temperature: 37°C
  Growth strain: DH5alpha
  Copy number: Unknown
Gene/Insert
  Gene/Insert name: Spleen tyrosine kinase (alt name: SYK)
  Species: H. sapiens (human)
  Entrez Gene: SYK (a.k.a. IMD82, p72-Syk)
  Tag / fusion protein: Met-Ala-Leu (N terminal on insert); add Leu,Glu residues +His tag (C terminal on insert)
  Cloning method: Restriction Enzyme; 5′ cloning site unknown (unknown if destroyed); 3′ cloning site unknown (unknown if destroyed)
  Sequencing primers: 5′ unknown
Terms and licenses: Academic/Nonprofit Terms; Industry Terms: Not Available to Industry
How to cite: pVL1393-MAL-SYK was a gift from Byung Il Lee (Addgene plasmid # 157990 ; http://n2t.net/addgene:157990 ; RRID:Addgene_157990)
