[The description below was written by a language model from this plasmid's Addgene catalogue record and pLannotate feature annotations shown in this document.]
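Description:
pVL1393-MAL-SYK is a baculovirus transfer plasmid built on the pVL1393 backbone for producing human spleen tyrosine kinase (SYK) in Sf9 insect cells. In E. coli it is maintained through a ColE1/pUC-type origin and selected with ampicillin via the β-lactamase gene. Remnants of lac regulatory elements, lacZα, rop and bom in the feature table are backbone leftovers with no evident role in the design.

The expression cassette starts with the AcMNPV polyhedrin promoter, a very late, very strong viral promoter. It drives an annotated SYK coding fragment of about 840 nt, so only a portion of the kinase is encoded rather than the full-length protein. The record does not define the boundaries, though the associated publication concerns crystal structures of SYK with inhibitors. According to the catalogue entry, the insert begins with an added Met-Ala-Leu (the "MAL" in the name) and ends with Leu-Glu followed by a histidine tag. This matches the His-tag annotation directly after the SYK fragment and allows metal-affinity purification. Downstream lie a partial polyhedrin coding region and the polyhedrin 3' UTR. The short "SET1" hit and the second, reverse-strand His annotation are probably incidental matches.

The cassette is flanked by AcMNPV genomic sequence: the lef2/ORF603 recombination region with neighbouring viral ORFs on one side, and polyhedrin-locus sequence extending into the PK1 region on the other. These arms direct homologous recombination with baculovirus DNA in co-transfected insect cells, placing the cassette at the polyhedrin locus. The resulting recombinant virus is used to express SYK protein for purification and structural or biochemical work. The cloning sites are not recorded.
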