Features (pLannotate 1.2.2; 26 found; start..end, strand, type, name):
      1..92      +  promoter       polyhedrin promoter: polh from Autographa californica; promoter for the baculovirus polyhedrin gene
    144..983     +  CDS            SYK (fragment): KSYK_HUMAN - Experimental evidence at protein level: Swiss-Prot protein existence level 1. Non-receptor tyrosine kinase which mediates signal transduction downstream of a variety of transmembrane receptors including classical immunoreceptors like the B-cell receptor (BCR). Regulates several biological processes including innate and adaptive immunity, cell adhesion, osteoclast maturation, platelet activation and vascular development. Assembles into signaling complexes with activated receptors at the plasma membrane via interaction between its SH2 domains and the receptor tyrosine-phosphorylated
    990..1013    +  CDS            9xHis (fragment): 9xHis affinity tag
   1039..1058    +  CDS            SET1 (fragment): solubility-enhancement tag derived from T7 phage gene 10B
   1086..1649    +  CDS            PH (fragment): PYHD_NPVAC - Also known as P29, POLH. Experimental evidence at protein level: Swiss-Prot protein existence level 1. Major component of the virus occlusion bodies which are large proteinaceous structures termed polyhedra. These structures serve as the protective package for the virus particles outside the infected host and allow natural transmission of virus between insect hosts, assisting persistence in the environment. Forms the paracrystalline lattice of polyhedra and interacts with enveloped virions as well as other accessory molecules and structures to form a mature viral occlusion body. F
   1653..2025    +  3'UTR          polyhedrin 3' UTR: 3' UTR from the Autographa californica nucleopolyhedrovirus polyhedrin gene (Suzuki et al., 2006)
   2705..2722    -  CDS            9xHis (fragment): 9xHis affinity tag
   3019..3306    -  CDS            P61 (fragment): P78_NPVAC - Experimental evidence at protein level: Swiss-Prot protein existence level 1. Plays a role in the transport of the nucleocapsids from the cytoplasm toward the host nucleus together with the host actin- polymerizing Arp2/3 complex. From Autographa californica nuclear polyhedrosis virus (AcMNPV).
   3305..3925    +  CDS            PK1 (fragment): PK1_NPVAC - Also known as PK-1. Experimental evidence at transcript level: Swiss-Prot protein existence level 2. Serine/threonine protein kinase that plays a role in viral propagation by phosphorylating various viral and cellular substrates including the viral p6.9 protein or host histone H1. Participates in nucleocapsid assembly and polyhedra formation. From Autographa californica nuclear polyhedrosis virus (AcMNPV).
   3962..3978    -  protein_bind   lac operator: The lac repressor binds to the lac operator to inhibit transcription in E. coli. This inhibition can be relieved by adding lactose or isopropyl-β-D-thiogalactopyranoside (IPTG). lac repressor encoded by lacI
   3986..4016    -  promoter       lac promoter: promoter for the E. coli lac operon
   4031..4052    -  protein_bind   CAP binding site: CAP binding activates transcription in the presence of cAMP. E. coli catabolite activator protein
   4065..4157    -  CDS            lacI (fragment): lac repressor; lacI; The lac repressor binds to the lac operator to inhibit transcription in E. coli. This inhibition can be relieved by adding lactose or isopropyl-β-D-thiogalactopyranoside (IPTG).
   4340..4928    -  rep_origin     ori: high-copy-number ColE1/pMB1/pBR322/pUC origin of replication
   5099..5959    -  CDS            AmpR: β-lactamase; bla; confers resistance to ampicillin, carbenicillin, and related antibiotics
   5960..6064    -  promoter       AmpR promoter: bla
   6159..6194    +  CDS            rop (fragment): Rop protein, which maintains plasmids at low copy number; rop
   6296..6395    +  misc_feature   bom (fragment): basis of mobility region from pBR322
   6401..6555    -  CDS            lacZα (fragment): LacZα fragment of β-galactosidase; lacZ fragment
   6633..7136    +  CDS            PTP: PTP_NPVAC - Experimental evidence at protein level: Swiss-Prot protein existence level 1. Plays a role in the regulation and processing of late viral mRNAs by displaying RNA 5'-triphosphatase and diphosphatase activities. From Autographa californica nuclear polyhedrosis virus (AcMNPV).
   7174..8157    -  CDS            Y002_NPVAC: Protein predicted: Swiss-Prot protein existence level 4. From Autographa californica nuclear polyhedrosis virus (AcMNPV).
   8217..8375    -  CDS            CTL: CXOL_NPVAC - Also known as CTX. Protein inferred from homology: Swiss-Prot protein existence level 3. From Autographa californica nuclear polyhedrosis virus (AcMNPV).
   8428..8880    -  CDS            Y004_NPVAC: Protein predicted: Swiss-Prot protein existence level 4. From Autographa californica nuclear polyhedrosis virus (AcMNPV).
   8909..9235    +  CDS            Y005_NPVAC: Protein predicted: Swiss-Prot protein existence level 4. From Autographa californica nuclear polyhedrosis virus (AcMNPV).
   9219..9848    +  CDS            LEF-2: LEF2_NPVAC - Experimental evidence at protein level: Swiss-Prot protein existence level 1. Plays an essential role in viral DNA replication. Does not seem to participate in the initiation step but is rather important for the amplification of DNA. Also required for expression from the vp39 and polh promoters. From Autographa californica nuclear polyhedrosis virus (AcMNPV).
   9727..10554   +  misc_recomb    baculovirus recombination region (lef2/ORF603): contains ORF603 and part of lef2
>Addgene plasmid #157990 | pVL1393-MAL-SYK | addgene full sequence | sequence record 309118 | Addgene NGS Result
ATCATGGAGATAATTAAAATGATAACCATCTCGCAAATAAATAAGTATTTTACTGTTTTCGTAACAGTTT
TGTAATAAAAAAACCTATAAATATTCCGGATTATTCATACCGTCCCACCATCGGGCGCGGATCCATGGCT
CTGGAGGAGATCAGGCCCAAGGAGGTTTACCTGGACCGAAAGCTGCTGACGCTGGAAGACAAAGAACTGG
GCTCTGGTAATTTTGGAACTGTGAAAAAGGGCTACTACCAAATGAAAAAAGTTGTGAAAACCGTGGCTGT
GAAAATACTGAAAAACGAGGCCAATGACCCCGCTCTTAAAGATGAGTTATTAGCAGAAGCAAATGTCATG
CAGCAGCTGGACAACCCGTACATCGTGCGCATGATCGGGATATGCGAGGCCGAGTCCTGGATGCTAGTTA
TGGAGATGGCAGAACTTGGTCCCCTCAATAAGTATTTGCAGCAGAACAGACATGTCAAGGATAAGAACAT
CATAGAACTGGTTCATCAGGTTTCCATGGGCATGAAGTACTTGGAGGAGAGCAATTTTGTGCACAGAGAT
CTGGCTGCAAGAAATGTGTTGCTAGTTACCCAACATTATGCCAAGATCAGTGATTTCGGACTCTCCAAAG
CACTGCGTGCTGATGAAAACTACTACAAGGCCCAGACCCATGGAAAGTGGCCTGTCAAGTGGTACGCTCC
GGAATGCATCAACTACTACAAGTTCTCCAGCAAAAGCGATGTCTGGAGCTTTGGAGTGTTGATGTGGGAA
GCATTCTCCTATGGGCAGAAGCCATATCGAGGGATGAAAGGAAGTGAAGTCACCGCTATGTTAGAGAAAG
GAGAGCGGATGGGGTGCCCTGCAGGGTGTCCAAGAGAGATGTACGATCTCATGAATCTGTGCTGGACATA
CGATGTGGAAAACAGGCCCGGATTCGCAGCAGTGGAACTGCGGCTGCGCAATTACTACTATGACGTGGTG
AACCTCGAGCACCACCACCACCACCACCACCACTAATTGATTAATACCTAGGCTGCTAAACAAAGCCCGA
AAGGAAGCGAATTCCGGAGCGGCCGCTGCAGATCTGATCCTTTCCTGGGACCCGGCAAGAACCAAAAACT
CACTCTCTTCAAGGAAATCCGTAATGTTAAACCCGACACGATGAAGCTTGTCGTTGGATGGAAAGGAAAA
GAGTTCTACAGGGAAACTTGGACCCGCTTCATGGAAGACAGCTTCCCCATTGTTAACGACCAAGAAGTGA
TGGATGTTTTCCTTGTTGTCAACATGCGTCCCACTAGACCCAACCGTTGTTACAAATTCCTGGCCCAACA
CGCTCTGCGTTGCGACCCCGACTATGTACCTCATGACGTGATTAGGATCGTCGAGCCTTCATGGGTGGGC
AGCAACAACGAGTACCGCATCAGCCTGGCTAAGAAGGGCGGCGGCTGCCCAATAATGAACCTTCACTCTG
AGTACACCAACTCGTTCGAACAGTTCATCGATCGTGTCATCTGGGAGAACTTCTACAAGCCCATCGTTTA
CATCGGTACCGACTCTGCTGAAGAGGAGGAAATTCTCCTTGAAGTTTCCCTGGTGTTCAAAGTAAAGGAG
TTTGCACCAGACGCACCTCTGTTCACTGGTCCGGCGTATTAAAACACGATACATTGTTATTAGTACATTT
ATTAAGCGCTAGATTCTGTGCGTTGTTGATTTACAGACAATTGTTGTACGTATTTTAATAATTCATTAAA
TTTATAATCTTTAGGGTGGTATGTTAGAGCGAAAATCAAATGATTTTCAGCGTCTTTATATCTGAATTTA
AATATTAAATCCTCAATAGATTTGTAAAATAGGTTTCGATTAGTTTCAAACAAGGGTTGTTTTTCCGAAC
CGATGGCTGGACTATCTAATGGATTTTCGCTCAACGCCACAAAACTTGCCAAATCTTGTAGCAGCAATCT
AGCTTTGTCGATATTCGTTTGTGTTTTGTTTTGTAATAAAGGTTCGACGTCGTTCAAAATATTATGCGCT
TTTGTATTTCTTTCATCACTGTCGTTAGTGTACAATTGACTCGACGTAAACACGTTAAATAAAGCTTGGA
CATATTTAACATCGGGCGTGTTAGCTTTATTAGGCCGATTATCGTCGTCGTCCCAACCCTCGTCGTTAGA
AGTTGCTTCCGAAGACGATTTTGCCATAGCCACACGACGCCTATTAATTGTGTCGGCTAACACGTCCGCG
ATCAAATTTGTAGTTGAGCTTTTTGGAATTATTTCTGATTGCGGGCGTTTTTGGGCGGGTTTCAATCTAA
CTGTGCCCGATTTTAATTCAGACAACACGTTAGAAAGCGATGGTGCAGGCGGTGGTAACATTTCAGACGG
CAAATCTACTAATGGCGGCGGTGGTGGAGCTGATGATAAATCTACCATCGGTGGAGGCGCAGGCGGGGCT
GGCGGCGGAGGCGGAGGCGGAGGTGGTGGCGGTGATGCAGACGGCGGTTTAGGCTCAAATGTCTCTTTAG
GCAACACAGTCGGCACCTCAACTATTGTACTGGTTTCGGGCGCCGTTTTTGGTTTGACCGGTCTGAGACG
AGTGCGATTTTTTTCGTTTCTAATAGCTTCCAACAATTGTTGTCTGTCGTCTAAAGGTGCAGCGGGTTGA
GGTTCCGTCGGCATTGGTGGAGCGGGCGGCAATTCAGACATCGATGGTGGTGGTGGTGGTGGAGGCGCTG
GAATGTTAGGCACGGGAGAAGGTGGTGGCGGCGGTGCCGCCGGTATAATTTGTTCTGGTTTAGTTTGTTC
GCGCACGATTGTGGGCACCGGCGCAGGCGCCGCTGGCTGCACAACGGAAGGTCGTCTGCTTCGAGGCAGC
GCTTGGGGTGGTGGCAATTCAATATTATAATTGGAATACAAATCGTAAAAATCTGCTATAAGCATTGTAA
TTTCGCTATCGTTTACCGTGCCGATATTTAACAACCGCTCAATGTAAGCAATTGTATTGTAAAGAGATTG
TCTCAAGCTCGCACGCCGATAACAAGCCTTTTCATTTTTACTACAGCATTGTAGTGGCGAGACACTTCGC
TGTCGTCGACGTACATGTATGCTTTGTTGTCAAAAACGTCGTTGGCAAGCTTTAAAATATTTAAAAGAAC
ATCTCTGTTCAGCACCACTGTGTTGTCGTAAATGTTGTTTTTGATAATTTGCGCTTCCGCAGTATCGACA
CGTTCAAAAAATTGATGCGCATCAATTTTGTTGTTCCTATTATTGAATAAATAAGATTGTACAGATTCAT
ATCTACGATTCGTCATGGCCACCACAAATGCTACGCTGCAAACGCTGGTACAATTTTACGAAAACTGCAA
AAACGTCAAAACTCGGTATAAAATAATCAACGGGCGCTTTGGCAAAATATCTATTTTATCGCACAAGCCC
ACTAGCAAATTGTATTTGCAGAAAACAATTTCGGCGCACAATTTTAACGCTGACGAAATAAAAGTTCACC
AGTTAATGAGCGACCACCCAAATTTTATAAAAATCTATTTTAATCACGGTTCCATCAACAACCAAGTGAT
CGTGATGGACTACATTGACTGTCCCGATTTATTTGAAACACTACAAATTAAAGGCGAGCTTTCGTACCAA
CTTGTTAGCAATATTATTAGACAGCTGTGTGAAGCGCTCAACGATTTGCACAAGCACAATTTCATACACA
ACGACATAAAACTCGAAAATGTCTTATATTTCGAAGCACTTGATCGCGTGTATGTTTGCGATTACGGATT
GTGCAAACACGAAAACTCACTTAGCGTGCACGACGGCACGTTGGAGTATTTTAGTCCGGAAAAAATTCGA
CACCACAACTATGCACGTTCGTTTGACTGGTACGCCGTCGGCGTGTTAACATACAAGTTGCTAACCGGCG
GCCAATTCGTAATCATGGTCATAGCTGTTTCCTGTGTGAAATTGTTATCCGCTCACAATTCCACACAACA
TACGAGCCGGAAGCATAAAGTGTAAAGCCTGGGGTGCCTAATGAGTGAGCTAACTCACATTAATTGCGTT
GCGCTCACTGCCCGCTTTCCAGTCGGGAAACCTGTCGTGCCAGCTGCATTAATGAATCGGCCAACGCGCG
GGGAGAGGCGGTTTGCGTATTGGGCGCTCTTCCGCTTCCTCGCTCACTGACTCGCTGCGCTCGGTCGTTC
GGCTGCGGCGAGCGGTATCAGCTCACTCAAAGGCGGTAATACGGTTATCCACAGAATCAGGGGATAACGC
AGGAAAGAACATGTGAGCAAAAGGCCAGCAAAAGGCCAGGAACCGTAAAAAGGCCGCGTTGCTGGCGTTT
TTCCATAGGCTCCGCCCCCCTGACGAGCATCACAAAAATCGACGCTCAAGTCAGAGGTGGCGAAACCCGA
CAGGACTATAAAGATACCAGGCGTTTCCCCCTGGAAGCTCCCTCGTGCGCTCTCCTGTTCCGACCCTGCC
GCTTACCGGATACCTGTCCGCCTTTCTCCCTTCGGGAAGCGTGGCGCTTTCTCATAGCTCACGCTGTAGG
TATCTCAGTTCGGTGTAGGTCGTTCGCTCCAAGCTGGGCTGTGTGCACGAACCCCCCGTTCAGCCCGACC
GCTGCGCCTTATCCGGTAACTATCGTCTTGAGTCCAACCCGGTAAGACACGACTTATCGCCACTGGCAGC
AGCCACTGGTAACAGGATTAGCAGAGCGAGGTATGTAGGCGGTGCTACAGAGTTCTTGAAGTGGTGGCCT
AACTACGGCTACACTAGAAGAACAGTATTTGGTATCTGCGCTCTGCTGAAGCCAGTTACCTTCGGAAAAA
GAGTTGGTAGCTCTTGATCCGGCAAACAAACCACCGCTGGTAGCGGTGGTTTTTTTGTTTGCAAGCAGCA
GATTACGCGCAGAAAAAAAGGATCTCAAGAAGATCCTTTGATCTTTTCTACGGGGTCTGACGCTCAGTGG
AACGAAAACTCACGTTAAGGGATTTTGGTCATGAGATTATCAAAAAGGATCTTCACCTAGATCCTTTTAA
ATTAAAAATGAAGTTTTAAATCAATCTAAAGTATATATGAGTAAACTTGGTCTGACAGTTACCAATGCTT
AATCAGTGAGGCACCTATCTCAGCGATCTGTCTATTTCGTTCATCCATAGTTGCCTGACTCCCCGTCGTG
TAGATAACTACGATACGGGAGGGCTTACCATCTGGCCCCAGTGCTGCAATGATACCGCGAGACCCACGCT
CACCGGCTCCAGATTTATCAGCAATAAACCAGCCAGCCGGAAGGGCCGAGCGCAGAAGTGGTCCTGCAAC
TTTATCCGCCTCCATCCAGTCTATTAATTGTTGCCGGGAAGCTAGAGTAAGTAGTTCGCCAGTTAATAGT
TTGCGCAACGTTGTTGCCATTGCTACAGGCATCGTGGTGTCACGCTCGTCGTTTGGTATGGCTTCATTCA
GCTCCGGTTCCCAACGATCAAGGCGAGTTACATGATCCCCCATGTTGTGCAAAAAAGCGGTTAGCTCCTT
CGGTCCTCCGATCGTTGTCAGAAGTAAGTTGGCCGCAGTGTTATCACTCATGGTTATGGCAGCACTGCAT
AATTCTCTTACTGTCATGCCATCCGTAAGATGCTTTTCTGTGACTGGTGAGTACTCAACCAAGTCATTCT
GAGAATAGTGTATGCGGCGACCGAGTTGCTCTTGCCCGGCGTCAATACGGGATAATACCGCGCCACATAG
CAGAACTTTAAAAGTGCTCATCATTGGAAAACGTTCTTCGGGGCGAAAACTCTCAAGGATCTTACCGCTG
TTGAGATCCAGTTCGATGTAACCCACTCGTGCACCCAACTGATCTTCAGCATCTTTTACTTTCACCAGCG
TTTCTGGGTGAGCAAAAACAGGAAGGCAAAATGCCGCAAAAAAGGGAATAAGGGCGACACGGAAATGTTG
AATACTCATACTCTTCCTTTTTCAATATTATTGAAGCATTTATCAGGGTTATTGTCTCATGAGCGGATAC
ATATTTGAATGTATTTAGAAAAATAAACAAATAGGGGTTCCGCGCACATTTCCCCGAAAAGTGCCACCTG
ACGTCTAAGAAACCATTATTATCATGACATTAACCTATAAAAATAGGCGTATCACGAGGCCCTTTCGTCT
CGCGCGTTTCGGTGATGACGGTGAAAACCTCTGACACATGCAGCTCCCGGAGACGGTCACAGCTTGTCTG
TAAGCGGATGCCGGGAGCAGACAAGCCCGTCAGGGCGCGTCAGCGGGTGTTGGCGGGTGTCGGGGCTGGC
TTAACTATGCGGCATCAGAGCAGATTGTACTGAGAGTGCACCATATGCGGTGTGAAATACCGCACAGATG
CGTAAGGAGAAAATACCGCATCAGGCGCCATTCGCCATTCAGGCTGCGCAACTGTTGGGAAGGGCGATCG
GTGCGGGCCTCTTCGCTATTACGCCAGCTGGCGAAAGGGGGATGTGCTGCAAGGCGATTAAGTTGGGTAA
CGCCAGGGTTTTCCCAGTCACGACGTTGTAAAACGACGGCCAGTGCCAAGCTTGGCTCGTAAAGCGAGTT
GAAGGATCATATTTAGTTGCGTTTATGAGATAAGATTGAAAGCACGTGTAAAATGTTTCCCGCGCGTTGG
CACAACTATTTACAATGCGGCCAAGTTATAAAAGATTCTAATCTGATATGTTTTAAAACACCTTTGCGGC
CCGAGTTGTTTGCGTACGTGACTAGCGAAGAAGATATGTGGACCGCAGAACAGATAGTAAAACAAAACCC
TAGTATTGGAGCAATAATCGATTTAACCAACACGTCTAAATATTATGATGGTGTGCATTTTTTGCGGGCG
GGCCTGTTATACAAAAAAATTCAAGTACCTGGCCAGACTTTGCCGCCTGAAAGCATAGTTCAAGAATTTA
TTGACACGGTAAAAGAATTTACAGAAAAGTGTCCCGGCATGTTGGTGGGCGTGCACTGCACACACGGTAT
TAATCGCACCGGTTACATGGTGTGCAGATATTTAATGCACACCCTGGGTATTGCGCCGCAGGAAGCCATA
GATAGATTCGAAAAAGCCAGAGGTCACAAAATTGAAAGACAAAATTACGTTCAAGATTTATTAATTTAAT
TAATATTATTTGCATTCTTTAACAAATACTTTATCCTATTTTCAAATTGTTGCGCTTCTTCCAGCGAACC
AAAACTATGCTTCGCTTGCTCCGTTTAGCTTGTAGCCGATCAGTGGCGTTGTTCCAATCGACGGTAGGAT
TAGGCCGGATATTCTCCACCACAATGTTGGCAACGTTGATGTTACGTTTATGCTTTTGGTTTTCCACGTA
CGTCTTTTGGCCGGTAATAGCCGTAAACGTAGTGCCGTCGCGCGTCACGCACAACACCGGATGTTTGCGC
TTGTCCGCGGGGTATTGAACCGCGCGATCCGACAAATCCACCACTTTGGCAACTAAATCGGTGACCTGCG
CGTCTTTTTTCTGCATTATTTCGTCTTTCTTTTGCATGGTTTCCTGGAAGCCGGTGTACATGCGGTTTAG
ATCAGTCATGACGCGCGTGACCTGCAAATCTTTGGCCTCGATCTGCTTGTCCTTGATGGCAACGATGCGT
TCAATAAACTCTTGTTTTTTAACAAGTTCCTCGGTTTTTTGCGCCACCACCGCTTGCAGCGCGTTTGTGT
GCTCGGTGAATGTCGCAATCAGCTTAGTCACCAACTGTTTGCTCTCCTCCTCCCGTTGTTTGATCGCGGG
ATCGTACTTGCCGGTGCAGAGCACTTGAGGAATTACTTCTTCTAAAAGCCATTCTTGTAATTCTATGGCG
TAAGGCAATTTGGACTTCATAATCAGCTGAATCACGCCGGATTTAGTAATGAGCACTGTATGCGGCTGCA
AATACAGCGGGTCGCCCCTTTTCACGACGCTGTTAGAGGTAGGGCCCCCATTTTGGATGGTCTGCTCAAA
TAACGATTTGTATTTATTGTCTACATGAACACGTATAGCTTTATCACAAACTGTATATTTTAAACTGTTA
GCGACGTCCTTGGCCACGAACCGGACCTGTTGGTCGCGCTCTAGCACGTACCGCAGGTTGAACGTATCTT
CTCCAAATTTAAATTCTCCAATTTTAACGCGAGCCATTTTGATACACGTGTGTCGATTTTGCAACAACTA
TTGTTTTTTAACGCAAACTAAACTTATTGTGGTAAGCAATAATTAAATATGGGGGAACATGCGCCGCTAC
AACACTCGTCGTTATGAACGCAGACGGCGCCGGTCTCGGCGCAAGCGGCTAAAACGTGTTGCGCGTTCAA
CGCGGCAAACATCGCAAAAGCCAATAGTACAGTTTTGATTTGCATATTAACGGCGATTTTTTAAATTATC
TTATTTAATAAATAGTTATGACGCCTACAACTCCCCGCCCGCGTTGACTCGCTGCACCTCGAGCAGTTCG
TTGACGCCTTCCTCCGTGTGGCCGAACACGTCGAGCGGGTGGTCGATGACCAGCGGCGTGCCGCACGCGA
CGCACAAGTATCTGTACACCGAATGATCGTCGGGCGAAGGCACGTCGGCCTCCAAGTGGCAATATTGGCA
AATTCGAAAATATATACAGTTGGGTTGTTTGCGCATATCTATCGTGGCGTTGGGCATGTACGTCCGAACG
TTGATTTGCATGCAAGCCGAAATTAAATCATTGCGATTAGTGCGATTAAAACGTTGTACATCCTCGCTTT
TAATCATGCCGTCGATTAAATCGCGCAATCGAGTCAAGTGATCAAAGTGTGGAATAATGTTTTCTTTGTA
TTCCCGAGTCAAGCGCAGCGCGTATTTTAACAAACTAGCCATCTTGTAAGTTAGTTTCATTTAATGCAAC
TTTATCCAATAATATATTATGTATCGCACGTCAAGAATTAACAATGCGCCCGTTGTCGCATCTCAACACG
ACTATGATAGAGATCAAATAAAGCGCGAATTAAATAGCTTGCGACGCAACGTGCACGATCTGTGCACGCG
TTCCGGCACGAGCTTTGATTGTAATAAGTTTTTACGAAGCGATGACATGACCCCCGTAGTGACAACGATC
ACGCCCAAAAGAACTGCCGACTACAAAATTACCGAGTATGTCGGTGACGTTAAAACTATTAAGCCATCCA
ATCGACCGTTAGTCGAATCAGGACCGCTGGTGCGAGAAGCCGCGAAGTATGGCGAATGCATCGTATAACG
TGTGGAGTCCGCTCATTAGAGCGTCATGTTTAGACAAGAAAGCTACATATTTAATTGATCCCGATGATTT
TATTGATAAATTGACCCTAACTCCATACACGGTATTCTACAATGGCGGGGTTTTGGTCAAAATTTCCGGA
CTGCGATTGTACATGCTGTTAACGGCTCCGCCCACTATTAATGAAATTAAAAATTCCAATTTTAAAAAAC
GCAGCAAGAGAAACATTTGTATGAAAGAATGCGTAGAAGGAAAGAAAAATGTCGTCGACATGCTGAACAA
CAAGATTAATATGCCTCCGTGTATAAAAAAAATATTGAACGATTTGAAAGAAAACAATGTACCGCGCGGC
GGTATGTACAGGAAGAGGTTTATACTAAACTGTTACATTGCAAACGTGGTTTCGTGTGCCAAGTGTGAAA
ACCGATGTTTAATCAAGGCTCTGACGCATTTCTACAACCACGACTCCAAGTGTGTGGGTGAAGTCATGCA
TCTTTTAATCAAATCCCAAGATGTGTATAAACCACCAAACTGCCAAAAAATGAAAACTGTCGACAAGCTC
TGTCCGTTTGCTGGCAACTGCAAGGGTCTCAATCCTATTTGTAATTATTGAATAATAAAACAATTATAAA
TGTCAAATTTGTTTTTTATTAACGATACAAACCAAACGCAACAAGAACATTTGTAGTATTATCTATAATT
GAAAACGCGTAGTTATAATCGCTGAGGTAATATTTAAAATCATTTTCAAATGATTCACAGTTAATTTGCG
ACAATATAATTTTATTTTCACATAAACTAGACGCCTTGTCGTCTTCTTCTTCGTATTCCTTCTCTTTTTC
ATTTTTCTCCTCATAAAAATTAACATAGTTATTATCGTATCCATATATGTATCTATCGTATAGAGTAAAT
TTTTTGTTGTCATAAATATATATGTCTTTTTTAATGGGGTGTATAGTACCGCTGCGCATAGTTTTTCTGT
AATTTACAACAGTGCTATTTTCTGGTAGTTCTTCGGAGTGTGTTGCTTTAATTATTAAATTTATATAATC
AATGAATTTGGGATCGTCGGTTTTGTACAATATGTTGCCGGCATAGTACGCAGCTTCTTCTAGTTCAATT
ACACCATTTTTTAGCAGCACCGGATTAACATAACTTTCCAAAATGTTGTACGAACCGTTAAACAAAAACA
GTTCACCTCCCTTTTCTATACTATTGTCTGCGAGCAGTTGTTTGTTGTTAAAAATAACAGCCATTGTAAT
GAGACGCACAAACTAATATCACAAACTGGAAATGTCTATCAATATATAGTTGCTGAT
