>Addgene plasmid #157990 | pVL1393-MAL-SYK | depositor partial sequence | sequence record 304907 | pVL1393-MAL-SYK
GAGGAGATCAGGCCCAAGGAGGTTTACCTGGACCGAAAGCTGCTGACGCTGGAAGACAAAGAACTGGGCT
CTGGTAATTTTGGAACTGTGAAAAAGGGCTACTACCAAATGAAAAAAGTTGTGAAAACCGTGGCTGTGAA
AATACTGAAAAACGAGGCCAATGACCCCGCTCTTAAAGATGAGTTATTAGCAGAAGCAAATGTCATGCAG
CAGCTGGACAACCCGTACATCGTGCGGATGATCGGGATATGCGAGGCCGAGTCCTGGATGCTGGTTATGG
AGATGGCAGAACTTGGTCCCCTCAATAAGTATTTGCAGCAGAACAGACATGTCAAGGATAAGAACATCAT
AGAACTGGTTCATCAGGTTTCCATGGGCATGAAGTACTTGGAGGAGAGCAATTTTGTGCACAGAGATCTG
GCTGCAAGAAATGTGTTGCTAGTTACCCAACATTACGCCAAGATCAGTGATTTCGGACTTTCCAAAGCAC
TGCGTGCTGATGAAAACTACTACAAGGCCCAGACCCATGGAAAGTGGCCTGTCAAGTGGTACGCTCCGGA
ATGCATCAACTACTACAAGTTCTCCAGCAAAAGCGATGTCTGGAGCTTTGGAGTGTTGATGTGGGAAGCA
TTCTCCTATGGGCAGAAGCCATATCGAGGGATGAAAGGAAGTGAAGTCACCGCTATGTTAGAGAAAGGAG
AGCGGATGGGGTGCCCTGCAGGGTGTCCAAGAGAGATGTACGATCTCATGAATCTGTGCTGGACATACGA
TGTGGAAAACAGGCCCGGATTCGCAGCAGTGGAACTGCGGCTGCGCAATTACTACTATGACGTGGTGAAC
TAA
